Addgene plasmid #236451: pEGFPc1 K-RAS 4A
Purpose: transient overexpression of K-RAS 4A in mammalian cells
Depositing lab: Michele Pagano. Depositing organization: NYU Grossman School of Medicine. Publication: GGTase3 is a newly identified geranylgeranyltransferase targeting a ubiquitin ligase. Kuchay S, Wang H, Marzio A, Jain K, Homer H, Fehrenbacher N, Philips MR, Zheng N, Pagano M. Nat Struct Mol Biol. 2019 Jul;26(7):628-636. doi: 10.1038/s41594-019-0249-3. Epub 2019 Jun 17. PubMed 31209342.
Backbone
  Vector backbone: pEGFPc1
  Vector type: Mammalian Expression
Growth in bacteria
  Bacterial resistance: Kanamycin, 50 μg/mL
  Growth temperature: 37°C
  Growth strain: DH5alpha
  Copy number: High Copy
Gene/Insert
  Gene/Insert name: K-RAS 4A
  Species: H. sapiens (human)
  Entrez Gene: KRAS (a.k.a. 'C-K-RAS, C-K-RAS, CFC2, K-RAS2A, K-RAS2B, K-RAS4A, K-RAS4B, K-Ras, K-Ras 2, KI-RAS, KRAS1, KRAS2, NS, NS3, OES, RALD, RASK2, c-Ki-ras, c-Ki-ras2)
  Cloning method: Restriction Enzyme; 5′ cloning site Unknown (unknown if destroyed)
Terms and licenses: Academic/Nonprofit Terms; Industry Terms: Not Available to Industry
How to cite: pEGFPc1 K-RAS 4A was a gift from Michele Pagano (Addgene plasmid # 236451 ; http://n2t.net/addgene:236451 ; RRID:Addgene_236451)
