[The description below was written by a language model from this plasmid's Addgene catalogue record and pLannotate feature annotations shown in this document.]
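Description:
pEGFPc1 K-RAS 4A is a mammalian expression plasmid built on the pEGFP-C1 backbone and intended for transient overexpression of the human K-RAS 4A splice isoform in cultured mammalian cells. The sequenced plasmid is about 5.3 kb. It is propagated in E. coli from a high-copy ColE1/pUC-type origin and selected with kanamycin. The resistance gene is the Tn5 aminoglycoside phosphotransferase (NeoR/KanR). It sits behind tandem bacterial (bla) and SV40 early promoters and ends in an HSV TK polyadenylation signal, so the same cassette gives kanamycin resistance in bacteria and could support G418 selection in mammalian cells. An f1 origin is also present, a standard backbone element that allows single-stranded DNA production. The short ble, bGH poly(A) and SV40 large T antigen fragments in the annotation appear to be incidental backbone matches rather than functional parts.

The expression cassette is driven by the human CMV immediate-early enhancer and promoter. EGFP comes first, followed by a short remnant of the multiple cloning site and then the KRAS coding sequence, with an SV40 polyadenylation signal downstream. The layout is that of an N-terminal EGFP fusion to K-RAS 4A. This placement leaves the C-terminus of the GTPase free, which is where Ras proteins carry the CAAX motif required for prenylation and membrane targeting. The record does not list any mutation, and the cloning sites used for the restriction-based insertion are not recorded. The construct is suited to visualising K-RAS 4A localisation by fluorescence or to detecting and isolating the protein through its GFP tag, and the associated publication concerns protein prenylation.
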