Features (pLannotate 1.2.2; 15 found; start..end, strand, type, name):
    231..434     +  promoter       CMV promoter: human cytomegalovirus (CMV) immediate early promoter
    479..1195    +  CDS            EGFP: EGFP is a basic (constitutively fluorescent) green fluorescent protein published in 1996, derived from Aequorea victoria. It is reported to be a rapidly-maturing weak dimer with moderate acid sensitivity.
   1196..1226    +  misc_feature   MCS (fragment) (sequence partly withheld): multiple cloning site
   1226..1792    +  CDS            KRAS (sequence withheld): RASK_HUMAN - Also known as KRAS2, RASK2. Experimental evidence at protein level: Swiss-Prot protein existence level 1. Ras proteins bind GDP/GTP and possess intrinsic GTPase activity (PubMed:20949621). Plays an important role in the regulation of cell proliferation (PubMed:23698361, PubMed:22711838). Plays a role in promoting oncogenic events by inducing transcriptional silencing of tumor suppressor genes (TSGs) in colorectal cancer (CRC) cells in a ZNF304-dependent manner (PubMed:24623306). From Homo sapiens (Human).
   1818..1902    +  CDS            large T antigen (fragment): large T antigen from SV40 (simian virus 40)
   1925..2046    +  polyA_signal   SV40 poly(A) signal: SV40 polyadenylation signal
   2080..2508    -  rep_origin     f1 ori (sequence partly withheld): f1 bacteriophage origin of replication; arrow indicates direction of (+) strand synthesis
   2535..2639    +  promoter       AmpR promoter: bla
   2641..2998    +  promoter       SV40 promoter: SV40 enhancer and early promoter
   3033..3827    +  CDS            NeoR/KanR: aminoglycoside phosphotransferase from Tn5; aph(3')-II (or nptII); confers resistance to neomycin, kanamycin, and G418 (Geneticin®)
   3848..4000    +  CDS            ble (fragment): BLE_KLEPN - Experimental evidence at protein level: Swiss-Prot protein existence level 1. Binding protein with a strong affinity to the bleomycin family of antibiotics. Binds to CL990; an antimitotic-antibiotic compound. From Klebsiella pneumoniae.
   4059..4106    +  polyA_signal   HSV TK poly(A) signal: herpes simplex virus thymidine kinase polyadenylation signal (Cole and Stacy, 1985)
   4197..4213    -  polyA_signal   bGH poly(A) signal (fragment): bovine growth hormone polyadenylation signal
   4435..5023    +  rep_origin     ori: high-copy-number ColE1/pMB1/pBR322/pUC origin of replication
   5198..230     +  enhancer       CMV enhancer (across the origin): human cytomegalovirus immediate early enhancer
>Addgene plasmid #236451 | pEGFPc1 K-RAS 4A | addgene full sequence | sequence record 473595 | Addgene NGS Result
CGTATGTTCCCATAGTAACGCCAATAGGGACTTTCCATTGACGTCAATGGGTGGAGTATTTACGGTAAAC
TGCCCACTTGGCAGTACATCAAGTGTATCATATGCCAAGTACGCCCCCTATTGACGTCAATGACGGTAAA
TGGCCCGCCTGGCATTATGCCCAGTACATGACCTTATGGGACTTTCCTACTTGGCAGTACATCTACGTAT
TAGTCATCGCTATTACCATGGTGATGCGGTTTTGGCAGTACATCAATGGGCGTGGATAGCGGTTTGACTC
ACGGGGATTTCCAAGTCTCCACCCCATTGACGTCAATGGGAGTTTGTTTTGGCACCAAAATCAACGGGAC
TTTCCAAAATGTCGTAACAACTCCGCCCCATTGACGCAAATGGGCGGTAGGCGTGTACGGTGGGAGGTCT
ATATAAGCAGAGCTGGTTTAGTGAACCGTCAGATCCGCTAGCGCTACCGGTCGCCACCATGGTGAGCAAG
GGCGAGGAGCTGTTCACCGGGGTGGTGCCCATCCTGGTCGAGCTGGACGGCGACGTAAACGGCCACAAGT
TCAGCGTGTCCGGCGAGGGCGAGGGCGATGCCACCTACGGCAAGCTGACCCTGAAGTTCATCTGCACCAC
CGGCAAGCTGCCCGTGCCCTGGCCCACCCTCGTGACCACCCTGACCTACGGCGTGCAGTGCTTCAGCCGC
TACCCCGACCACATGAAGCAGCACGACTTCTTCAAGTCCGCCATGCCCGAAGGCTACGTCCAGGAGCGCA
CCATCTTCTTCAAGGACGACGGCAACTACAAGACCCGCGCCGAGGTGAAGTTCGAGGGCGACACCCTGGT
GAACCGCATCGAGCTGAAGGGCATCGACTTCAAGGAGGACGGCAACATCCTGGGGCACAAGCTGGAGTAC
AACTACAACAGCCACAACGTCTATATCATGGCCGACAAGCAGAAGAACGGCATCAAGGTGAACTTCAAGA
TCCGCCACAACATCGAGGACGGCAGCGTGCAGCTCGCCGACCACTACCAGCAGAACACCCCCATCGGCGA
CGGCCCCGTGCTGCTGCCCGACAACCACTACCTGAGCACCCAGTCCGCCCTGAGCAAAGACCCCAACGAG
AAGCGCGATCACATGGTCCTGCTGGAGTTCGTGACCGCCGCCGGGATCACTCTCGGCATGGACGAGCTGT
ACAAGTCCGGACTCAGATCTCGAGCTCAAGCTTCG
[567 nt withheld, positions 1226-1792]
TAAGGATCCACCGGATCTAGATAACTGATCATAATCAGCCATACCACATTTGTAGAGGTTTTACTTGCTT
TAAAAAACCTCCCACACCTCCCCCTGAACCTGAAACATAAAATGAATGCAATTGTTGTTGTTAACTTGTT
TATTGCAGCTTATAATGGTTACAAATAAAGCAATAGCATCACAAATTTCACAAATAAAGCATTTTTTTCA
CTGCATTCTAGTTGTGGTTTGTCCAAACTCATCAATGTATCTTAACGCGTAAATTGTAAGCGTTAATATT
TTGTTAAAATTCGCGTTAAATTTTTGTTAAATCAGCTCATTTTTTAACCAATAGGCCGAAATCGGCAAAA
TCCCTTATAAATCAAAAGAATAGACCGAGATAGGGT
[37 nt withheld, positions 2179-2215]
AAAGAACGTGGACTCCAACGTCAAAGG
[49 nt withheld, positions 2243-2291]
T
[91 nt withheld, positions 2293-2383]
G
[124 nt withheld, positions 2385-2508]
CAGGTGGCACTTTTCGGGGAAATGTGCGCGGAACCCCTATTTGTTTATTTTTCTAAATACATTCAAATAT
GTATCCGCTCATGAGACAATAACCCTGATAAATGCTTCAATAATATTGAAAAAGGAAGAGTCCTGAGGCG
GAAAGAACCAGCTGTGGAATGTGTGTCAGTTAGGGTGTGGAAAGTCCCCAGGCTCCCCAGCAGGCAGAAG
TATGCAAAGCATGCATCTCAATTAGTCAGCAACCAGGTGTGGAAAGTCCCCAGGCTCCCCAGCAGGCAGA
AGTATGCAAAGCATGCATCTCAATTAGTCAGCAACCATAGTCCCGCCCCTAACTCCGCCCATCCCGCCCC
TAACTCCGCCCAGTTCCGCCCATTCTCCGCCCCATGGCTGACTAATTTTTTTTATTTATGCAGAGGCCGA
GGCCGCCTCGGCCTCTGAGCTATTCCAGAAGTAGTGAGGAGGCTTTTTTGGAGGCCTAGGCTTTTGCAAA
GATCGATCAAGAGACAGGATGAGGATCGTTTCGCATGATTGAACAAGATGGATTGCACGCAGGTTCTCCG
GCCGCTTGGGTGGAGAGGCTATTCGGCTATGACTGGGCACAACAGACAATCGGCTGCTCTGATGCCGCCG
TGTTCCGGCTGTCAGCGCAGGGGCGCCCGGTTCTTTTTGTCAAGACCGACCTGTCCGGTGCCCTGAATGA
ACTGCAAGACGAGGCAGCGCGGCTATCGTGGCTGGCCACGACGGGCGTTCCTTGCGCAGCTGTGCTCGAC
GTTGTCACTGAAGCGGGAAGGGACTGGCTGCTATTGGGCGAAGTGCCGGGGCAGGATCTCCTGTCATCTC
ACCTTGCTCCTGCCGAGAAAGTATCCATCATGGCTGATGCAATGCGGCGGCTGCATACGCTTGATCCGGC
TACCTGCCCATTCGACCACCAAGCGAAACATCGCATCGAGCGAGCACGTACTCGGATGGAAGCCGGTCTT
GTCGATCAGGATGATCTGGACGAAGAGCATCAGGGGCTCGCGCCAGCCGAACTGTTCGCCAGGCTCAAGG
CGAGCATGCCCGACGGCGAGGATCTCGTCGTGACCCATGGCGATGCCTGCTTGCCGAATATCATGGTGGA
AAATGGCCGCTTTTCTGGATTCATCGACTGTGGCCGGCTGGGTGTGGCGGACCGCTATCAGGACATAGCG
TTGGCTACCCGTGATATTGCTGAAGAGCTTGGCGGCGAATGGGCTGACCGCTTCCTCGTGCTTTACGGTA
TCGCCGCTCCCGATTCGCAGCGCATCGCCTTCTATCGCCTTCTTGACGAGTTCTTCTGAGCGGGACTCTG
GGGTTCGAAATGACCGACCAAGCGACGCCCAACCTGCCATCACGAGATTTCGATTCCACCGCCGCCTTCT
ATGAAAGGTTGGGCTTCGGAATCGTTTTCCGGGACGCCGGCTGGATGATCCTCCAGCGCGGGGATCTCAT
GCTGGAGTTCTTCGCCCACCCTAGGGGGAGGCTAACTGAAACACGGAAGGAGACAATACCGGAAGGAACC
CGCGCTATGACGGCAATAAAAAGACAGAATAAAACGCACGGTGTTGGGTCGTTTGTTCATAAACGCGGGG
TTCGGTCCCAGGGCTGGCACTCTGTCGATACCCCACCGAGACCCCATTGGGGCCAATACGCCCGCGTTTC
TTCCTTTTCCCCACCCCACCCCCCAAGTTCGGGTGAAGGCCCAGGGCTCGCAGCCAACGTCGGGGCGGCA
GGCCCTGCCATAGCCTCAGGTTACTCATATATACTTTAGATTGATTTAAAACTTCATTTTTAATTTAAAA
GGATCTAGGTGAAGATCCTTTTTGATAATCTCATGACCAAAATCCCTTAACGTGAGTTTTCGTTCCACTG
AGCGTCAGACCCCGTAGAAAAGATCAAAGGATCTTCTTGAGATCCTTTTTTTCTGCGCGTAATCTGCTGC
TTGCAAACAAAAAAACCACCGCTACCAGCGGTGGTTTGTTTGCCGGATCAAGAGCTACCAACTCTTTTTC
CGAAGGTAACTGGCTTCAGCAGAGCGCAGATACCAAATACTGTTCTTCTAGTGTAGCCGTAGTTAGGCCA
CCACTTCAAGAACTCTGTAGCACCGCCTACATACCTCGCTCTGCTAATCCTGTTACCAGTGGCTGCTGCC
AGTGGCGATAAGTCGTGTCTTACCGGGTTGGACTCAAGACGATAGTTACCGGATAAGGCGCAGCGGTCGG
GCTGAACGGGGGGTTCGTGCACACAGCCCAGCTTGGAGCGAACGACCTACACCGAACTGAGATACCTACA
GCGTGAGCTATGAGAAAGCGCCACGCTTCCCGAAGGGAGAAAGGCGGACAGGTATCCGGTAAGCGGCAGG
GTCGGAACAGGAGAGCGCACGAGGGAGCTTCCAGGGGGAAACGCCTGGTATCTTTATAGTCCTGTCGGGT
TTCGCCACCTCTGACTTGAGCGTCGATTTTTGTGATGCTCGTCAGGGGGGCGGAGCCTATGGAAAAACGC
CAGCAACGCGGCCTTTTTACGGTTCCTGGCCTTTTGCTGGCCTTTTGCTCACATGTTCTTTCCTGCGTTA
TCCCCTGATTCTGTGGATAACCGTATTACCGCCATGCATTAGTTATTAATAGTAATCAATTACGGGGTCA
TTAGTTCATAGCCCATATATGGAGTTCCGCGTTACATAACTTACGGTAAATGGCCCGCCTGGCTGACCGC
CCAACGACCCCCGCCCATTGACGTCAATAATGA
